>Addgene plasmid #69538 | GG-dest | depositor full sequence | sequence record 123657 | GG-dest sequence 3070 bps
GAATACGAATTGCATTCATTTTATGTTTCAGGTTCAGGGGGAGGTGTGGGAGGTTTTTTAAAGCAAGTAA
AACCTCTACAAATGTGGTATGGCTGATTATGATCTAGAGTCGCGGCCGCTCGTTGGAGACGACCGGTGGA
AAGCGGGCAGTGAGCGCAACGCAATTAATGTGAGTTAGCTCACTCATTAGGCACCCCAGGCTTTACACTT
TATGCTTCCGGCTCGTATGTTGTGTGGAATTGTGAGCGGATAACAATTTCACACAGGAAACAGCTATGAC
CATGATTACGCCAAGCGCGCAATTAACCCTCACTAAAGGGAACAAAAGCTGGAGGACCTCGAGGGGGGGC
CCGGTACCCAATTCGCCCTATAGTGAGTCGTATTACGCGCGCTCACTGGCCGTCGTTTTACAACGTCGTG
ACTGGGAAAACCCTGGCGTTACCCAACTTAATCGCCTTGCAGCACATCCCCCTTTCGCCAGCTGGCGTAA
TAGCGAAGAGGCCCGCACCGATCGCCCTTCCCAACAGTTGCGCAGCCTGAATGGCGAATGGGACGCGCCC
TGTAGCGGCGCCCGTCTCCAGGGGGAATTCGAAGCTTGAGCTCGAGATCCTCTAGAGTCGACCTGCAGGC
ATGCAAGCTTGTCTCCCTATAGTGAGTCGTATTAGAGCTTGGCGTAATCATGGTCATAGCTGTTTCCTGT
GTGAAATTGTTATCCGCTCACAATTCCACACAACATACGAGCCGGAAGCATAAAGTGTAAAGCCTGGGGT
GCCTAATGAGTGAGCTAACTCACATTAATTGCGTTGCGCTCACTGCCCGCTTTCCAGTCGGGAAACCTGT
CGTGCCAGCTGCATTAATGAATCGGCCAACGCGCGGGGAGAGGCGGTTTGCGTATTGGGCGCTCTTCCGC
TTCCTCGCTCACTGACTCGCTGCGCTCGGTCGTTCGGCTGCGGCGAGCGGTATCAGCTCACTCAAAGGCG
GTAATACGGTTATCCACAGAATCAGGGGATAACGCAGGAAAGAACATGTGAGCAAAAGGCCAGCAAAAGG
CCAGGAACCGTAAAAAGGCCGCGTTGCTGGCGTTTTTCCATAGGCTCCGCCCCCCTGACGAGCATCACAA
AAATCGACGCTCAAGTCAGAGGTGGCGAAACCCGACAGGACTATAAAGATACCAGGCGTTTCCCCCTGGA
AGCTCCCTCGTGCGCTCTCCTGTTCCGACCCTGCCGCTTACCGGATACCTGTCCGCCTTTCTCCCTTCGG
GAAGCGTGGCGCTTTCTCATAGCTCACGCTGTAGGTATCTCAGTTCGGTGTAGGTCGTTCGCTCCAAGCT
GGGCTGTGTGCACGAACCCCCCGTTCAGCCCGACCGCTGCGCCTTATCCGGTAACTATCGTCTTGAGTCC
AACCCGGTAAGACACGACTTATCGCCACTGGCAGCAGCCACTGGTAACAGGATTAGCAGAGCGAGGTATG
TAGGCGGTGCTACAGAGTTCTTGAAGTGGTGGCCTAACTACGGCTACACTAGAAGAACAGTATTTGGTAT
CTGCGCTCTGCTGAAGCCAGTTACCTTCGGAAAAAGAGTTGGTAGCTCTTGATCCGGCAAACAAACCACC
GCTGGTAGCGGTGGTTTTTTTGTTTGCAAGCAGCAGATTACGCGCAGAAAAAAAGGATCTCAAGAAGATC
CTTTGATCTTTTCTACGGGGTCTGACGCTCAGTGGAACGAAAACTCACGTTAAGGGATTTTGGTCATGAG
ATTATCAAAAAGGATCTTCACCTAGATCCTTTTAAATTAAAAATGAAGTTTTAAATCAATCTAAAGTATA
TATGAGTAAACTTGGTCTGACAGTTACCAATGCTTAATCAGTGAGGCACCTATCTCAGCGATCTGTCTAT
TTCGTTCATCCATAGTTGCCTGACTCCCCGTCGTGTAGATAACTACGATACGGGAGGGCTTACCATCTGG
CCCCAGTGCTGCAATGATACCGCGAGACCCACGCTCACCGGCTCCAGATTTATCAGCAATAAACCAGCCA
GCCGGAAGGGCCGAGCGCAGAAGTGGTCCTGCAACTTTATCCGCCTCCATCCAGTCTATTAATTGTTGCC
GGGAAGCTAGAGTAAGTAGTTCGCCAGTTAATAGTTTGCGCAACGTTGTTGCCATTGCTACAGGCATCGT
GGTGTCACGCTCGTCGTTTGGTATGGCTTCATTCAGCTCCGGTTCCCAACGATCAAGGCGAGTTACATGA
TCCCCCATGTTGTGCAAAAAAGCGGTTAGCTCCTTCGGTCCTCCGATCGTTGTCAGAAGTAAGTTGGCCG
CAGTGTTATCACTCATGGTTATGGCAGCACTGCATAATTCTCTTACTGTCATGCCATCCGTAAGATGCTT
TTCTGTGACTGGTGAGTACTCAACCAAGTCATTCTGAGAATAGTGTATGCGGCGACCGAGTTGCTCTTGC
CCGGCGTCAATACGGGATAATACCGCGCCACATAGCAGAACTTTAAAAGTGCTCATCATTGGAAAACGTT
CTTCGGGGCGAAAACTCTCAAGGATCTTACCGCTGTTGAGATCCAGTTCGATGTAACCCACTCGTGCACC
CAACTGATCTTCAGCATCTTTTACTTTCACCAGCGTTTCTGGGTGAGCAAAAACAGGAAGGCAAAATGCC
GCAAAAAAGGGAATAAGGGCGACACGGAAATGTTGAATACTCATACTCTTCCTTTTTCAATATTATTGAA
GCATTTATCAGGGTTATTGTCTCATGAGCGGATACATATTTGAATGTATTTAGAAAAATAAACAAATAGG
GGTTCCGCGCACATTTCCCCGAAAAGTGCCACCTGTATGCGGTGTGAAATACCGCACAGATGCGTAAGGA
GAAAATACCGCATCAGGCGCCATTCGCCATTCAGGCTGCGCAACTGTTGGGAAGGGCGATCGGTGCGGGC
CTCTTCGCTATTACGCCAGCTGGCGAAAGGGGGATGTGCTGCAAGGCGATTAAGTTGGGTAACGCCAGGG
TTTTCCCAGTCACGACGTTGTAAAACGACGGCCAGTGAATTGGATTTAGGTGACACTATA
Features (pLannotate 1.2.2; 22 found; start..end, strand, type, name):
     21..104     -  CDS            large T antigen (fragment): large T antigen from SV40 (simian virus 40)
    166..187     +  protein_bind   CAP binding site: CAP binding activates transcription in the presence of cAMP. E. coli catabolite activator protein
    202..232     +  promoter       lac promoter: promoter for the E. coli lac operon
    240..256     +  protein_bind   lac operator: The lac repressor binds to the lac operator to inhibit transcription in E. coli. This inhibition can be relieved by adding lactose or isopropyl-β-D-thiogalactopyranoside (IPTG). lac repressor encoded by lacI
    301..319     +  promoter       T3 promoter: promoter for bacteriophage T3 RNA polymerase
    335..358     +  misc_feature   MCS (fragment): pBluescript multiple cloning site
    367..385     -  promoter       T7 promoter: promoter for bacteriophage T7 RNA polymerase
    393..548     +  CDS            lacZα (fragment): LacZα fragment of β-galactosidase; lacZ fragment
    553..571     +  rep_origin     f1 ori (fragment): f1 bacteriophage origin of replication; arrow indicates direction of (+) strand synthesis
    585..609     -  misc_feature   MCS (fragment): multiple cloning site
    606..640     +  misc_feature   MCS (fragment): pUC18/19 multiple cloning site
    646..664     -  promoter       T7 promoter: promoter for bacteriophage T7 RNA polymerase
    707..723     -  protein_bind   lac operator: The lac repressor binds to the lac operator to inhibit transcription in E. coli. This inhibition can be relieved by adding lactose or isopropyl-β-D-thiogalactopyranoside (IPTG). lac repressor encoded by lacI
    731..761     -  promoter       lac promoter: promoter for the E. coli lac operon
    776..797     -  protein_bind   CAP binding site: CAP binding activates transcription in the presence of cAMP. E. coli catabolite activator protein
    810..902     -  CDS            lacI (fragment): lac repressor; lacI; The lac repressor binds to the lac operator to inhibit transcription in E. coli. This inhibition can be relieved by adding lactose or isopropyl-β-D-thiogalactopyranoside (IPTG).
   1085..1673    -  rep_origin     ori: high-copy-number ColE1/pMB1/pBR322/pUC origin of replication
   1844..2704    -  CDS            AmpR: β-lactamase; bla; confers resistance to ampicillin, carbenicillin, and related antibiotics
   2705..2809    -  promoter       AmpR promoter: bla
   2836..2887    +  misc_feature   bom (fragment): basis of mobility region from pBR322
   2893..3050    -  CDS            lacZα (fragment): LacZα fragment of β-galactosidase; lacZ fragment
   3054..2       +  promoter       SP6 promoter (across the origin): promoter for bacteriophage SP6 RNA polymerase
