[The description below was written by a language model from this plasmid's Addgene catalogue record and pLannotate feature annotations shown in this document.]
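Description:
GG-dest is a small (about 3.1 kb) empty bacterial cloning backbone that serves as the destination plasmid in a Golden Gate scheme for concatenating guide RNA expression units. It is propagated in E. coli as a high-copy plasmid from a ColE1/pUC-type origin and selected with ampicillin through a β-lactamase gene driven by its native bla promoter. The feature table identifies no mammalian promoter, reporter, selection marker or viral element, so the plasmid appears to function purely as a recipient and shuttle for assembled gRNA arrays rather than as an expression vector in its own right.

The rest of the annotated sequence is a patchwork of standard cloning-vector parts. One cassette has a CAP binding site, lac promoter and lac operator followed by a T3 promoter, a pBluescript polylinker fragment, a reverse-oriented T7 promoter and a lacZα fragment. This arrangement is consistent with a lacZα-based stuffer that would be displaced when gRNA cassettes are ligated in, possibly allowing blue/white discrimination, although the record does not state this and does not annotate the type IIS restriction sites used for the assembly. A second, oppositely oriented lac promoter/operator set lies nearby, along with further polylinker fragments, another T7 promoter, an SP6 promoter spanning the sequence origin and a second lacZα fragment. Short remnants of lacI, f1 ori, the pBR322 bom region and SV40 large T antigen are also detected and are probably non-functional carry-over from parental vectors. The associated work concerns a conditionally stabilised dCas9 activator for controlling gene expression in human cell reprogramming and differentiation, where multiplexed gRNA arrays built in this plasmid would direct the activator to several targets.
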