Addgene plasmid #69538: GG-dest
Purpose: (Empty Backbone) Destination plasmid for gRNA concatenation Golden Gate cloning
Depositing lab: Timo Otonkoski. Depositing organization: University of Helsinki. Publication: Conditionally Stabilized dCas9 Activator for Controlling Gene Expression in Human Cell Reprogramming and Differentiation. Balboa D, Weltner J, Eurola S, Trokovic R, Wartiovaara K, Otonkoski T. Stem Cell Reports. 2015 Sep 8;5(3):448-59. doi: 10.1016/j.stemcr.2015.08.001. PubMed 26352799.
Backbone
  Vector backbone: GGdest
Growth in bacteria
  Bacterial resistance: Ampicillin, 100 μg/mL
  Growth temperature: 37°C
  Growth strain: DH5alpha
  Copy number: High Copy
Terms and licenses: Academic/Nonprofit Terms; Industry Terms: Not Available to Industry
How to cite: GG-dest was a gift from Timo Otonkoski (Addgene plasmid # 69538 ; http://n2t.net/addgene:69538 ; RRID:Addgene_69538)
