>Addgene plasmid #69538 | GG-dest | addgene partial sequence | sequence record 125649 | pBR322ori-F 5'-GGGAAACGCCTGGTATCTTT-3'
CACCTCTGACTTGAGCGTCGATTTTTGTGATGCTCGTCAGGGGGGCGGAGCCTATGGAAAAACGCCAGCA
ACGCGGCCTTTTTACGGTTCCTGGCCTTTTGCTGGCCTTTTGCTCACATGTTCTTTCCTGCGTTATCCCC
TGATTCTGTGGATAACCGTATTACCGCCTTTGAGTGAGCTGATACCGCTCGCCGCAGCCGAACGACCGAG
CGCAGCGAGTCAGTGAGCGAGGAAGCGGAAGAGCGCCCAATACGCAAACCGCCT
