>Addgene plasmid #69538 | GG-dest | addgene partial sequence | sequence record 128704 | L4440 5'-AGCGAGTCAGTGAGCGAG-3'
AAACCGCCTCTCCCCGCGCGTTGGCCGATTCATTAATGCAGCTGGCACGACAGGTTTCCCGACTGGAAAG
CGGGCAGTGAGCGCAACGCAATTAATGTGAGTTAGCTCACTCATTAGGCACCCCAGGCTTTACACTTTAT
GCTTCCGGCTCGTATGTTGTGTGGAATTGTGAGCGGATAACAATTTCACACAGGAAACAGCTATGACCAT
GATTACGCCAAGCTCTAATACGACTCACTATAGGGAGACAAGCTTGCATGCCTGCAGGTCGACTCTAGAG
GATCTCGAGCTCAAGCTTCGAATTCCCCCTGGAGACGGGCGCCGCTACAGGGCGCGTCCCATTCGCCATT
CAGGCTGCGCAACTGTTGGGAAGGGCGATCGGTGCGGGCCTCTTCGCTATTACGCCAGCTGGCGAAAGGG
GGATGTGCTGCAAGGCGATTAAGTTGGGTAACGCCAGGGTTTTCCCAGTCACGACGTTGTAAAACGACGG
CCAGTGAGCGCGCGTAATACGACTCACTATAGGGCGAATTGGGTACCGGGCCCCCCCTCGAGGTCCT
